>Addgene plasmid #186322 | pET28_LmFPPS | addgene full sequence | sequence record 368321 | Addgene NGS Result
ATCCGGATATAGTTCCTCCTTTCAGCAAAAAACCCCTCAAGACCCGTTTAGAGGCCCCAAGGGGTTATGC
TAGTTATTGCTCAGCGGTGGCAGCAGCCAACTCAGCTTCCTTTCGGGCTTTGTTAGCAGCCGGATCTCAG
TGGTGGTGGTGGTGGTGCTCGAGTGCGGCCGCAAGCTTGTCGACGGAGCTCGAATTCGGATCCTTACTTT
TGGCGCTTGTAAGTCTTGCTCCAAAGCACCTTCACGCTAGCCGCGAAGGCGGCATTCTGCGCCTCCAGCG
CAGCGATGAGCTGCTCGACCTCCGCCACAACGGCCTTCTCGTACTCCTCGAAGCGGGCGAGCAGGTTCTG
CTCGGTGTAAAGCTGCTTGATAACGGCGACCGCGGCCGGATCAGTGGAGCCGTAGTTGGCCTTGAACTCC
GCGACCTTCTCGGCCGGGGCGGTCGTCAGGAAGGTGACAGCGAGCCACGAGCACTTGGCGTCTTCAATGT
CGGTGCCGATTTTGCCAAGCTTCTCGGGCGGGGTGAAGCAGTCCATCACGTCGTCCTGCACCTGAAAGTA
CTCGCCCATCACCATGGCCACCTTGTGCGTCGCCTTCTTGTCCACTTTCTCCAGTGTCCCGCTCACCAGA
AGGCCCATCACCAGCGGCAGCCAGTAGGTGTAGTAGGCGGTCTTGTACACAACGATGCGGCGGTGGTTAA
AGGGTGTGTACTCGACGTAGTCCGTCGTGTTGGCGTGCGCCACTTTGGCGTCCAGCTTCGCTGAGTCCAC
CATCGACGTGACGTCGTACAGCTGACCAATCGTGGTAGTGAGATCGACGTCGTGGAAAACACGCAGCACC
TCGGCGAGGAACGGGCGGTCGGCGAAGTAGTGCAGTGCCATCTGCGTCGCCCAGGCCAGCAGAATGAGAC
CGTCATTGATGGCCACCTGCGCGGTCACGCCGGGGTGCAGGTACCAGCACGGCTTGCCGCGGCGAGTCTT
GCTGTGGTCCATGATGTCGTCCTCCACAAGGAAGTGGGCCTGCAGCATCTCGATCATCCAGCCGCACACA
CACGCGTCGTGCAGAACGCGCTCCATCGCAGCCGCATCCATCTGCGTATCCTTCGCCATCGCCTCCGCCA
CGTCCACGACGCAGAGACCTCGGTTGTACTTGCCGCCGAGGCACGTAGTGTCCATCATAGACTTCAGGTA
GCCCTTGCGGTGGACATCCATTTCGAAGCGCTTCTCCGCATCGCCGAGTAGGAACTCCTGAACCTCCTCG
TACACCTTCTGGAAGCGTTCCATGTGCGCCATATGGCTGCCGCGCGGCACCAGGCCGCTGCTGTGATGAT
GATGATGATGGCTGCTGCCCATGGTATATCTCCTTCTTAAAGTTAAACAAAATTATTTCTAGAGGGGAAT
TGTTATCCGCTCACAATTCCCCTATAGTGAGTCGTATTAATTTCGCGGGATCGAGATCTCGATCCTCTAC
GCCGGACGCATCGTGGCCGGCATCACCGGCGCCACAGGTGCGGTTGCTGGCGCCTATATCGCCGACATCA
CCGATGGGGAAGATCGGGCTCGCCACTTCGGGCTCATGAGCGCTTGTTTCGGCGTGGGTATGGTGGCAGG
CCCCGTGGCCGGGGGACTGTTGGGCGCCATCTCCTTGCATGCACCATTCCTTGCGGCGGCGGTGCTCAAC
GGCCTCAACCTACTACTGGGCTGCTTCCTAATGCAGGAGTCGCATAAGGGAGAGCGTCGAGATCCCGGAC
ACCATCGAATGGCGCAAAACCTTTCGCGGTATGGCATGATAGCGCCCGGAAGAGAGTCAATTCAGGGTGG
TGAATGTGAAACCAGTAACGTTATACGATGTCGCAGAGTATGCCGGTGTCTCTTATCAGACCGTTTCCCG
CGTGGTGAACCAGGCCAGCCACGTTTCTGCGAAAACGCGGGAAAAAGTGGAAGCGGCGATGGCGGAGCTG
AATTACATTCCCAACCGCGTGGCACAACAACTGGCGGGCAAACAGTCGTTGCTGATTGGCGTTGCCACCT
CCAGTCTGGCCCTGCACGCGCCGTCGCAAATTGTCGCGGCGATTAAATCTCGCGCCGATCAACTGGGTGC
CAGCGTGGTGGTGTCGATGGTAGAACGAAGCGGCGTCGAAGCCTGTAAAGCGGCGGTGCACAATCTTCTC
GCGCAACGCGTCAGTGGGCTGATCATTAACTATCCGCTGGATGACCAGGATGCCATTGCTGTGGAAGCTG
CCTGCACTAATGTTCCGGCGTTATTTCTTGATGTCTCTGACCAGACACCCATCAACAGTATTATTTTCTC
CCATGAAGACGGTACGCGACTGGGCGTGGAGCATCTGGTCGCATTGGGTCACCAGCAAATCGCGCTGTTA
GCGGGCCCATTAAGTTCTGTCTCGGCGCGTCTGCGTCTGGCTGGCTGGCATAAATATCTCACTCGCAATC
AAATTCAGCCGATAGCGGAACGGGAAGGCGACTGGAGTGCCATGTCCGGTTTTCAACAAACCATGCAAAT
GCTGAATGAGGGCATCGTTCCCACTGCGATGCTGGTTGCCAACGATCAGATGGCGCTGGGCGCAATGCGC
GCCATTACCGAGTCCGGGCTGCGCGTTGGTGCGGATATCTCGGTAGTGGGATACGACGATACCGAAGACA
GCTCATGTTATATCCCGCCGTTAACCACCATCAAACAGGATTTTCGCCTGCTGGGGCAAACCAGCGTGGA
CCGCTTGCTGCAACTCTCTCAGGGCCAGGCGGTGAAGGGCAATCAGCTGTTGCCCGTCTCACTGGTGAAA
AGAAAAACCACCCTGGCGCCCAATACGCAAACCGCCTCTCCCCGCGCGTTGGCCGATTCATTAATGCAGC
TGGCACGACAGGTTTCCCGACTGGAAAGCGGGCAGTGAGCGCAACGCAATTAATGTAAGTTAGCTCACTC
ATTAGGCACCGGGATCTCGACCGATGCCCTTGAGAGCCTTCAACCCAGTCAGCTCCTTCCGGTGGGCGCG
GGGCATGACTATCGTCGCCGCACTTATGACTGTCTTCTTTATCATGCAACTCGTAGGACAGGTGCCGGCA
GCGCTCTGGGTCATTTTCGGCGAGGACCGCTTTCGCTGGAGCGCGACGATGATCGGCCTGTCGCTTGCGG
TATTCGGAATCTTGCACGCCCTCGCTCAAGCCTTCGTCACTGGTCCCGCCACCAAACGTTTCGGCGAGAA
GCAGGCCATTATCGCCGGCATGGCGGCCCCACGGGTGCGCATGATCGTGCTCCTGTCGTTGAGGACCCGG
CTAGGCTGGCGGGGTTGCCTTACTGGTTAGCAGAATGAATCACCGATACGCGAGCGAACGTGAAGCGACT
GCTGCTGCAAAACGTCTGCGACCTGAGCAACAACATGAATGGTCTTCGGTTTCCGTGTTTCGTAAAGTCT
GGAAACGCGGAAGTCAGCGCCCTGCACCATTATGTTCCGGATCTGCATCGCAGGATGCTGCTGGCTACCC
TGTGGAACACCTACATCTGTATTAACGAAGCGCTGGCATTGACCCTGAGTGATTTTTCTCTGGTCCCGCC
GCATCCATACCGCCAGTTGTTTACCCTCACAACGTTCCAGTAACCGGGCATGTTCATCATCAGTAACCCG
TATCGTGAGCATCCTCTCTCGTTTCATCGGTATCATTACCCCCATGAACAGAAATCCCCCTTACACGGAG
GCATCAGTGACCAAACAGGAAAAAACCGCCCTTAACATGGCCCGCTTTATCAGAAGCCAGACATTAACGC
TTCTGGAGAAACTCAACGAGCTGGACGCGGATGAACAGGCAGACATCTGTGAATCGCTTCACGACCACGC
TGATGAGCTTTACCGCAGCTGCCTCGCGCGTTTCGGTGATGACGGTGAAAACCTCTGACACATGCAGCTC
CCGGAGACGGTCACAGCTTGTCTGTAAGCGGATGCCGGGAGCAGACAAGCCCGTCAGGGCGCGTCAGCGG
GTGTTGGCGGGTGTCGGGGCGCAGCCATGACCCAGTCACGTAGCGATAGCGGAGTGTATACTGGCTTAAC
TATGCGGCATCAGAGCAGATTGTACTGAGAGTGCACCATTGCGGTGTGAAATACCGCACAGATGCGTAAG
GAGAAAATACCGCATCAGGCGCTCTTCCGCTTCCTCGCTCACTGACTCGCTGCGCTCGGTCGTTCGGCTG
CGGCGAGCGGTATCAGCTCACTCAAAGGCGGTAATACGGTTATCCACAGAATCAGGGGATAACGCAGGAA
AGAACATGTGAGCAAAAGGCCAGCAAAAGGCCAGGAACCGTAAAAAGGCCGCGTTGCTGGCGTTTTTCCA
TAGGCTCCGCCCCCCTGACGAGCATCACAAAAATCGACGCTCAAGTCAGAGGTGGCGAAACCCGACAGGA
CTATAAAGATACCAGGCGTTTCCCCCTGGAAGCTCCCTCGTGCGCTCTCCTGTTCCGACCCTGCCGCTTA
CCGGATACCTGTCCGCCTTTCTCCCTTCGGGAAGCGTGGCGCTTTCTCATAGCTCACGCTGTAGGTATCT
CAGTTCGGTGTAGGTCGTTCGCTCCAAGCTGGGCTGTGTGCACGAACCCCCCGTTCAGCCCGACCGCTGC
GCCTTATCCGGTAACTATCGTCTTGAGTCCAACCCGGTAAGACACGACTTATCGCCACTGGCAGCAGCCA
CTGGTAACAGGATTAGCAGAGCGAGGTATGTAGGCGGTGCTACAGAGTTCTTGAAGTGGTGGCCTAACTA
CGGCTACACTAGAAGGACAGTATTTGGTATCTGCGCTCTGCTGAAGCCAGTTACCTTCGGAAAAAGAGTT
GGTAGCTCTTGATCCGGCAAACAAACCACCGCTGGTAGCGGTGGTTTTTTTGTTTGCAAGCAGCAGATTA
CGCGCAGAAAAAAAGGATCTCAAGAAGATCCTTTGATCTTTTCTACGGGGTCTGACGCTCAGTGGAACGA
AAACTCACGTTAAGGGATTTTGGTCATGAACAATAAAACTGTCTGCTTACATAAACAGTAATACAAGGGG
TGTTATGAGCCATATTCAACGGGAAACGTCTTGCTCTAGGCCGCGATTAAATTCCAACATGGATGCTGAT
TTATATGGGTATAAATGGGCTCGCGATAATGTCGGGCAATCAGGTGCGACAATCTATCGATTGTATGGGA
AGCCCGATGCGCCAGAGTTGTTTCTGAAACATGGCAAAGGTAGCGTTGCCAATGATGTTACAGATGAGAT
GGTCAGACTAAACTGGCTGACGGAATTTATGCCTCTTCCGACCATCAAGCATTTTATCCGTACTCCTGAT
GATGCATGGTTACTCACCACTGCGATCCCCGGGAAAACAGCATTCCAGGTATTAGAAGAATATCCTGATT
CAGGTGAAAATATTGTTGATGCGCTGGCAGTGTTCCTGCGCCGGTTGCATTCGATTCCTGTTTGTAATTG
TCCTTTTAACAGCGATCGCGTATTTCGTCTCGCTCAGGCGCAATCACGAATGAATAACGGTTTGGTTGAT
GCGAGTGATTTTGATGACGAGCGTAATGGCTGGCCTGTTGAACAAGTCTGGAAAGAAATGCATAAACTTT
TGCCATTCTCACCGGATTCAGTCGTCACTCATGGTGATTTCTCACTTGATAACCTTATTTTTGACGAGGG
GAAATTAATAGGTTGTATTGATGTTGGACGAGTCGGAATCGCAGACCGATACCAGGATCTTGCCATCCTA
TGGAACTGCCTCGGTGAGTTTTCTCCTTCATTACAGAAACGGCTTTTTCAAAAATATGGTATTGATAATC
CTGATATGAATAAATTGCAGTTTCATTTGATGCTCGATGAGTTTTTCTAAGAATTAATTCATGAGCGGAT
ACATATTTGAATGTATTTAGAAAAATAAACAAATAGGGGTTCCGCGCACATTTCCCCGAAAAGTGCCACC
TAAATTGTAAGCGTTAATATTTTGTTAAAATTCGCGTTAAATTTTTGTTAAATCAGCTCATTTTTTAACC
AATAGGCCGAAATCGGCAAAATCCCTTATAAATCAAAAGAATAGACCGAGATAGGGT
[37 nt withheld, positions 6078-6114]
AAAGAACGTGGACTCCAACGTCAAAGG
[49 nt withheld, positions 6142-6190]
T
[91 nt withheld, positions 6192-6282]
G
[124 nt withheld, positions 6284-6407]
CCCATTCGCCA
Features (pLannotate 1.2.2; 20 found; start..end, strand, type, name):
     26..73      -  terminator     T7 terminator: transcription terminator for bacteriophage T7 RNA polymerase
     81..130     -  CDS            SET1 (fragment): solubility-enhancement tag derived from T7 phage gene 10B
    140..157     -  CDS            9xHis (fragment): 9xHis affinity tag
   1296..1313    -  CDS            thrombin site: thrombin recognition and cleavage site
   1324..1340    -  CDS            capTEV™ (fragment): composite tag for in vivo biotinylation, TEV protease cleavage, and 6xHis tagging
   1359..1381    -  RBS            RBS: efficient ribosome binding site from bacteriophage T7 gene 10 (Olins and Rangwala, 1989)
   1396..1420    -  protein_bind   lac operator: The lac repressor binds to the lac operator to inhibit transcription in E. coli. This inhibition can be relieved by adding lactose or isopropyl-β-D-thiogalactopyranoside (IPTG). lac repressor encoded by lacI
   1421..1439    -  promoter       T7 promoter: promoter for bacteriophage T7 RNA polymerase
   1461..1740    +  CDS            TcR (fragment): tetracycline efflux protein; tet; confers resistance to tetracycline
   1748..1825    +  promoter       lacI promoter: lacI
   1826..2908    +  CDS            lacI: lac repressor; lacI; The lac repressor binds to the lac operator to inhibit transcription in E. coli. This inhibition can be relieved by adding lactose or isopropyl-β-D-thiogalactopyranoside (IPTG).
   2921..2942    +  protein_bind   CAP binding site: CAP binding activates transcription in the presence of cAMP. E. coli catabolite activator protein
   2957..3248    +  CDS            TcR (fragment): tetracycline efflux protein; tet; confers resistance to tetracycline
   3320..3700    -  CDS            YPB1_ECOLX: Protein predicted: Swiss-Prot protein existence level 4. From Escherichia coli.
   3717..3908    +  CDS            rop: Rop protein, which maintains plasmids at low copy number; rop
   4010..4149    +  misc_feature   bom: basis of mobility region from pBR322
   4335..4923    -  rep_origin     ori: high-copy-number ColE1/pMB1/pBR322/pUC origin of replication
   5045..5860    +  CDS            KanR: aminoglycoside phosphotransferase; aph(3')-Ia; confers resistance to kanamycin in bacteria or G418 (Geneticin®) in eukaryotes
   5869..5926    -  promoter       AmpR promoter (fragment): bla
   5979..6407    -  rep_origin     f1 ori (sequence partly withheld): f1 bacteriophage origin of replication; arrow indicates direction of (+) strand synthesis
