[The description below was written by a language model from this plasmid's Addgene catalogue record and pLannotate feature annotations shown in this document.]
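Description:
pET28_LmFPPS is a bacterial expression plasmid built on the Novagen pET-28a(+) backbone, carrying the coding sequence for farnesyl diphosphate synthase (FPPS, also called FDPS) from Leishmania major. The catalogue lists the insert at about 1.1 kb, and the sequenced construct totals 6,418 nt. The feature table does not annotate the FPPS open reading frame itself. There is, however, an unannotated stretch of roughly the right length on the reverse strand, between the thrombin cleavage site and the downstream vector His-tag sequence, which is consistent with the insert's position.

Expression is driven by a T7 promoter followed by a lac operator and the T7 gene 10 ribosome binding site, and ends at a T7 terminator. The plasmid also encodes lacI with its own promoter, so transcription stays repressed until an inducer such as IPTG is added. The T7 promoter needs a host that supplies T7 RNA polymerase, such as the E. coli BL21(DE3) cells named in the record. The protein is made with a backbone-encoded N-terminal His tag for metal-affinity purification, and the thrombin site between tag and insert allows the tag to be removed. A second His-coding segment lies downstream of the insert, but the record does not say whether it is translated.

The plasmid replicates from a pBR322-type origin with the rop gene and bom region, which fits the low-copy designation, and is selected with kanamycin through aph(3')-Ia. An f1 origin is also present. The small tetracycline-resistance and other tag fragments in the table are partial matches to ordinary backbone sequence. The associated work points to production of recombinant enzyme for structural and thermodynamic studies of inhibition by nitrogen-containing bisphosphonates, and of product specificity.
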