Addgene plasmid #186322: pET28_LmFPPS
Purpose: pET-28a vector (Novagen) (encoding an N-terminal His tag), to transform Escherichia coli BL21 (DE3) cells
Depositing lab: Sandra Gabelli. Depositing organization: Johns Hopkins University and School of Medicine. Publication: Structural and thermodynamic basis of the inhibition of Leishmania major farnesyl diphosphate synthase by nitrogen-containing bisphosphonates. Aripirala S, Gonzalez-Pacanowska D, Oldfield E, Kaiser M, Amzel LM, Gabelli SB. Acta Crystallogr D Biol Crystallogr. 2014 Mar;70(Pt 3):802-10. doi: 10.1107/S1399004713033221. Epub 2014 Feb 22. PubMed 24598749.
Backbone
  Vector backbone: pET28a+
  Backbone manufacturer: Novagen
  Backbone size w/o insert (bp): 5369
  Vector type: Bacterial Expression
Growth in bacteria
  Bacterial resistance: Kanamycin, 50 μg/mL
  Growth temperature: 37°C
  Growth strain: DH5alpha
  Copy number: Low Copy
Gene/Insert
  Gene/Insert name: FPPS (alt names: FDPS; Farnesyl Diphosphate Synthase)
  Species: Leishmania major
  Insert size (bp): 1089
  GenBank ID: XM_001683235
  Tag / fusion protein: His Tag (N terminal on backbone)
Terms and licenses: Academic/Nonprofit Terms; Industry Terms: Not Available to Industry
Depositor comments: Also see Maheshwari et al. 2020 "Identifying Structural Determinants of Product Specificity in Leishmania major Farnesyl Diphosphate Synthase". Biochemistry, 59(29), 2751–2759. https://doi.org/10.1021/acs.biochem.0c00432. PMID: 32584028 PMCID: PMC8049779.
How to cite: pET28_LmFPPS was a gift from Sandra Gabelli (Addgene plasmid # 186322 ; http://n2t.net/addgene:186322 ; RRID:Addgene_186322)
